Addgene plasmid #166172: pDONR221-EIF3D
Purpose: Gateway entry vector for N. furzeri EIF3D
Depositing lab: Daniel Jarosz. Depositing organization: Stanford University. Publication: Tissue-specific landscape of protein aggregation and quality control in an aging vertebrate. Chen YR, Harel I, Singh PP, Ziv I, Moses E, Goshtchevsky U, Machado BE, Brunet A, Jarosz DF. Dev Cell. 2024 Jul 22;59(14):1892-1911.e13. doi: 10.1016/j.devcel.2024.04.014. Epub 2024 May 28. PubMed 38810654.
Backbone
  Vector backbone: pDONR221
  Vector type: Gateway Entry Vector
Growth in bacteria
  Bacterial resistance: Kanamycin, 50 μg/mL
  Growth temperature: 37°C
  Growth strain: DH5alpha
  Copy number: High Copy
Gene/Insert
  Gene/Insert name: EIF3D
  Species: N. furzeri
  Insert size (bp): 1656
  Cloning method: Gateway Cloning
Terms and licenses: Academic/Nonprofit Terms; Industry Terms: Not Available to Industry
Depositor comments: Stopless entry clone. Please visit https://doi.org/10.1101/2022.02.26.482120 for bioRxiv preprint. Also see Harel and Chen et al. 2024 (https://doi.org/10.1016/j.celrep.2023.112787)
How to cite: pDONR221-EIF3D was a gift from Daniel Jarosz (Addgene plasmid # 166172 ; http://n2t.net/addgene:166172 ; RRID:Addgene_166172)
