[The description below was written by a language model from this plasmid's Addgene catalogue record and pLannotate feature annotations shown in this document.]
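Description:
pDONR221-EIF3D is a Gateway entry clone built on the pDONR221 backbone that carries the coding sequence of eukaryotic translation initiation factor 3 subunit D (EIF3D) from the African turquoise killifish, Nothobranchius furzeri. It is a bacterial shuttle plasmid of about 4.2 kb rather than an expression vector. It replicates in E. coli from a high-copy ColE1/pUC-type origin and is selected with kanamycin through an aminoglycoside phosphotransferase (KanR) gene.

The insert, recorded as 1,656 bp, sits between attL1 and attL2 recombination sites. These sites allow directional transfer of the open reading frame into any attR-containing destination vector by an LR Clonase reaction. The automated annotation labels the coding region by homology to bovine EIF3D and covers slightly less than the stated insert length. That label reflects the closest database match and not the source species, which the catalogue gives as N. furzeri. The depositor notes that this is a stopless entry clone, so the ORF lacks a termination codon and can be fused in frame to C-terminal tags or reporters supplied by the destination vector.

The entry clone has no promoter positioned to express the gene. The rrnB T1 and T2 terminators upstream of attL1 insulate the insert from read-through transcription in bacteria. A T7 promoter lies beyond attL2 on the opposite strand, pointing back toward the insert, as is usual for this backbone. The short lacI and lacZα fragments are backbone remnants.

The associated publication concerns protein aggregation and quality control in an aging vertebrate, which suggests the clone served as a source for tagged killifish EIF3D expression constructs in that work.
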