Features (pLannotate 1.2.2; 10 found; start..end, strand, type, name):
    121..213     +  CDS            lacI (fragment): lac repressor; lacI; The lac repressor binds to the lac operator to inhibit transcription in E. coli. This inhibition can be relieved by adding lactose or isopropyl-β-D-thiogalactopyranoside (IPTG).
    268..295     -  terminator     rrnB T2 terminator: transcription terminator T2 from the E. coli rrnB gene
    427..470     +  terminator     rrnB T1 terminator: Escherichia coli rrnB; transcription terminator T1 from the E. coli rrnB gene
    517..553     -  CDS            lacZα (fragment): LacZα fragment of β-galactosidase; lacZ fragment
    569..668     +  protein_bind   attL1: mutant version of attL; recombination site for the Gateway® LR reaction LR Clonase™
    686..2287    +  CDS            EIF3D: EIF3D_BOVIN - Also known as EIF3S7 From Bos taurus (Bovine).
   2343..2442    -  protein_bind   attL2: mutant version of attL; recombination site for the Gateway® LR reaction LR Clonase™
   2460..2478    -  promoter       T7 promoter: promoter for bacteriophage T7 RNA polymerase
   2612..3421    +  CDS            KanR: aminoglycoside phosphotransferase; aph(3')-Ia; confers resistance to kanamycin in bacteria or G418 (Geneticin®) in eukaryotes
   3568..4156    +  rep_origin     ori: high-copy-number ColE1/pMB1/pBR322/pUC origin of replication
>Addgene plasmid #166172 | pDONR221-EIF3D | addgene full sequence | sequence record 329507 | Addgene NGS Result
CTTTCCTGCGTTATCCCCTGATTCTGTGGATAACCGTATTACCGCCTTTGAGTGAGCTGATACCGCTCGC
CGCAGCCGAACGACCGAGCGCAGCGAGTCAGTGAGCGAGGAAGCGGAAGAGCGCCCAATACGCAAACCGC
CTCTCCCCGCGCGTTGGCCGATTCATTAATGCAGCTGGCACGACAGGTTTCCCGACTGGAAAGCGGGCAG
TGAGCGCAACGCAATTAATACGCGTACCGCTAGCCAGGAAGAGTTTGTAGAAACGCAAAAAGGCCATCCG
TCAGGATGGCCTTCTGCTTAGTTTGATGCCTGGCAGTTTATGGCGGGCGTCCTGCCCGCCACCCTCCGGG
CCGTTGCTTCACAACGTTCAAATCCGCTCCCGGCGGATTTGTCCTACTCAGGAGAGCGTTCACCGACAAA
CAACAGATAAAACGAAAGGCCCAGTCTTCCGACTGAGCCTTTCGTTTTATTTGATGCCTGGCAGTTCCCT
ACTCTCGCGTTAACGCTAGCATGGATGTTTTCCCAGTCACGACGTTGTAAAACGACGGCCAGTCTTAAGC
TCGGGCCCCAAATAATGATTTTATTTTGACTGATAGTGACCTGTTCGTTGCAACAAATTGATGAGCAATG
CTTTTTTATAATGCCAACTTTGTACAAAAAAGCAGGCTTCGAAGGAGATAACAAAATGGCAAAGTTTCAC
GCCCCCGTGATCCAGGACAACCCGTCTGGATGGGGTCCGTGTGCAGTCCCGGAGAAGTTCAAAGATATGC
CCTACCAGCCTTTCAGCAAAGGAGACAGACTGGGAAAGGTTGCTGACTGGACTGGAGCTACTTACCAAGA
CAAGAGATACACGAATAAATATTCCTCTCAGTTTGGAGGTGGGAGTCAGTATGCCTACTTCCATGAGGAA
GATGAGACCAGCTTCCAGCTTGTGGACACTGCTAAGACCCAGAAGACGGCGTACCAGAGGAACCGCATGC
GGTTTGCTCAGAGGAACCTTCGCAGGGACAAGGACCGTAGGAACTTGACTCAGTTCAACATGCAGACACT
TCCTAAGAGTGCCAAGCAGAAGGAGAGAGATCGTTTGCGTCTGCAGAAGAAGTTCCAGAAGCAGTTTGGT
GTCCGTCAGAAGTGGGATCAAAAATCTCAGGCCCAGCTGAAGCCCAGAGACTCCTCTGTGGAGGTGAGGA
GTGACTGGGAGGTGAAGGAGGAGATGGACTTCCCCAGACTGATGAAGATGCGATACATGGAGGTTTCTGA
CCCTGTTGACATCGAGTGCTGTGGTGCGTTGGAGTACTACGATAAAGCGTTCGATCGGATCACCACCCGC
AACGAGAAGCAGCTGAAGAGCATCAAGAGGATTTTCCACACCGTCACCACCACCGATGATCCGGTCATCC
GGAAGCTGGCGAAGACTCAGGGCAACGTGTTTGCTACAGACGCTATCTTGGCCACATTGATGTGCTGCAC
ACGCTCCGTCAACTCCTGGGACATCATCGTGCAGAGAGTCGGCAACAAGCTCTTCTTTGACAAGAGGGAC
AACTCTGACTTTGATTTGCTAACTGTGAGTGAAACCGCCAACGAGCCTCCTCAAGATGAGGGAAACTCCT
TTAACTCTCCTCGTAACCTGGCGATGGAGGCCACCTACATCAACCACAACTTCAGCCAGCAGTGTTTACG
TGTGGGAGGAGAACGGTACAAGTTCCCAAACCCTAACCCATTTGTGGAGGAAGACATGGACAAGAGCGAG
GTGGCGTCTGTGGCCTACAGGTACCGTCACTGGAAGCTCGGGGATGACATCGACCTGATCATCCGCTGTG
AACATGACGGAGTGATGACTGGAGCGAATGGAGAGGTGTCCTTCATCAACGTCAAGACCCTGAACGAGTG
GGACTCCAGGTATTGTAATGGAGTGGATTGGCGCCAGAAGTTGGACTCTCAGCGGGGAGCCGTTCTGGCC
ACCGAGCTGAAGAACAACAGCTACAAACTGGCCCGCTGGACCTGTTGTGCCATGCTGGCCGGGTCGGAGT
ATCTGAAACTGGGGTACGTGTCTCGGTACCACGTGAAGGATTCTTCTCGTCACGTCATCCTGGGAACCCA
GCAGTTCAAACCCAACGAGTTTGCCAGCCAGATCAACCTCAGCATGGAGAACGCCTGGGGGATCCTCCGC
TGCGTCATCGACATCTGCCGCAAGCTGGATGAGGGCAAGTACCTGATCCTGAAGGACCCCAACAAGCAAG
TGATTCGAGTGTACAGCCTGCCTGAAGGTACCTTCAGCTCTGATGAGGAGGAGGAGGAAGAGGAGGATGA
AGAGGATGAGGAGGAGGAAGATGAAGAGAACGACCCAGCTTTCTTGTACAAAGTTGGCATTATAAGAAAG
CATTGCTTATCAATTTGTTGCAACGAACAGGTCACTATCAGTCAAAATAAAATCATTATTTGCCATCCAG
CTGATATCCCCTATAGTGAGTCGTATTACATGGTCATAGCTGTTTCCTGGCAGCTCTGGCCCGTGTCTCA
AAATCTCTGATGTTACATTGCACAAGATAAAAATATATCATCATGAACAATAAAACTGTCTGCTTACATA
AACAGTAATACAAGGGGTGTTATGAGCCATATTCAACGGGAAACGTCGAGGCCGCGATTAAATTCCAACA
TGGATGCTGATTTATATGGGTATAAATGGGCTCGCGATAATGTCGGGCAATCAGGTGCGACAATCTATCG
CTTGTATGGGAAGCCCGATGCGCCAGAGTTGTTTCTGAAACATGGCAAAGGTAGCGTTGCCAATGATGTT
ACAGATGAGATGGTCAGACTAAACTGGCTGACGGAATTTATGCCTCTTCCGACCATCAAGCATTTTATCC
GTACTCCTGATGATGCATGGTTACTCACCACTGCGATCCCCGGAAAAACAGCATTCCAGGTATTAGAAGA
ATATCCTGATTCAGGTGAAAATATTGTTGATGCGCTGGCAGTGTTCCTGCGCCGGTTGCATTCGATTCCT
GTTTGTAATTGTCCTTTTAACAGCGATCGCGTATTTCGTCTCGCTCAGGCGCAATCACGAATGAATAACG
GTTTGGTTGATGCGAGTGATTTTGATGACGAGCGTAATGGCTGGCCTGTTGAACAAGTCTGGAAAGAAAT
GCATAAACTTTTGCCATTCTCACCGGATTCAGTCGTCACTCATGGTGATTTCTCACTTGATAACCTTATT
TTTGACGAGGGGAAATTAATAGGTTGTATTGATGTTGGACGAGTCGGAATCGCAGACCGATACCAGGATC
TTGCCATCCTATGGAACTGCCTCGGTGAGTTTTCTCCTTCATTACAGAAACGGCTTTTTCAAAAATATGG
TATTGATAATCCTGATATGAATAAATTGCAGTTTCATTTGATGCTCGATGAGTTTTTCTAATCAGAATTG
GTTAATTGGTTGTAACACTGGCAGAGCATTACGCTGACTTGACGGGACGGCGCAAGCTCATGACCAAAAT
CCCTTAACGTGAGTTACGCGTCGTTCCACTGAGCGTCAGACCCCGTAGAAAAGATCAAAGGATCTTCTTG
AGATCCTTTTTTTCTGCGCGTAATCTGCTGCTTGCAAACAAAAAAACCACCGCTACCAGCGGTGGTTTGT
TTGCCGGATCAAGAGCTACCAACTCTTTTTCCGAAGGTAACTGGCTTCAGCAGAGCGCAGATACCAAATA
CTGTTCTTCTAGTGTAGCCGTAGTTAGGCCACCACTTCAAGAACTCTGTAGCACCGCCTACATACCTCGC
TCTGCTAATCCTGTTACCAGTGGCTGCTGCCAGTGGCGATAAGTCGTGTCTTACCGGGTTGGACTCAAGA
CGATAGTTACCGGATAAGGCGCAGCGGTCGGGCTGAACGGGGGGTTCGTGCACACAGCCCAGCTTGGAGC
GAACGACCTACACCGAACTGAGATACCTACAGCGTGAGCTATGAGAAAGCGCCACGCTTCCCGAAGGGAG
AAAGGCGGACAGGTATCCGGTAAGCGGCAGGGTCGGAACAGGAGAGCGCACGAGGGAGCTTCCAGGGGGA
AACGCCTGGTATCTTTATAGTCCTGTCGGGTTTCGCCACCTCTGACTTGAGCGTCGATTTTTGTGATGCT
CGTCAGGGGGGCGGAGCCTATGGAAAAACGCCAGCAACGCGGCCTTTTTACGGTTCCTGGCCTTTTGCTG
GCCTTTTGCTCACATGTT
