>Addgene plasmid #166172 | pDONR221-EIF3D | depositor partial sequence | sequence record 322721 | insert sequence
ATGGCAAAGTTTCACGCCCCCGTGATCCAGGACAACCCGTCTGGATGGGGTCCGTGTGCAGTCCCGGAGA
AGTTCAAAGATATGCCCTACCAGCCTTTCAGCAAAGGAGACAGACTGGGAAAGGTTGCTGACTGGACTGG
AGCTACTTACCAAGACAAGAGATACACGAATAAATATTCCTCTCAGTTTGGAGGTGGGAGTCAGTATGCC
TACTTCCATGAGGAAGATGAGACCAGCTTCCAGCTTGTGGACACTGCTAAGACCCAGAAGACGGCGTACC
AGAGGAACCGCATGCGGTTTGCTCAGAGGAACCTTCGCAGGGACAAGGACCGTAGGAACTTGACTCAGTT
CAACATGCAGACACTTCCTAAGAGTGCCAAGCAGAAGGAGAGAGATCGTTTGCGTCTGCAGAAGAAGTTC
CAGAAGCAGTTTGGTGTCCGTCAGAAGTGGGATCAAAAATCTCAGGCCCAGCTGAAGCCCAGAGACTCCT
CTGTGGAGGTGAGGAGTGACTGGGAGGTGAAGGAGGAGATGGACTTCCCCAGACTGATGAAGATGCGATA
CATGGAGGTTTCTGACCCTGTTGACATCGAGTGCTGTGGTGCGTTGGAGTACTACGATAAAGCGTTCGAT
CGGATCACCACCCGCAACGAGAAGCAGCTGAAGAGCATCAAGAGGATTTTCCACACCGTCACCACCACCG
ATGATCCGGTCATCCGGAAGCTGGCGAAGACTCAGGGCAACGTGTTTGCTACAGACGCTATCTTGGCCAC
ATTGATGTGCTGCACACGCTCCGTCAACTCCTGGGACATCATCGTGCAGAGAGTCGGCAACAAGCTCTTC
TTTGACAAGAGGGACAACTCTGACTTTGATTTGCTAACTGTGAGTGAAACCGCCAACGAGCCTCCTCAAG
ATGAGGGAAACTCCTTTAACTCTCCTCGTAACCTGGCGATGGAGGCCACCTACATCAACCACAACTTCAG
CCAGCAGTGTTTACGTGTGGGAGGAGAACGGTACAAGTTCCCAAACCCTAACCCATTTGTGGAGGAAGAC
ATGGACAAGAGCGAGGTGGCGTCTGTGGCCTACAGGTACCGTCACTGGAAGCTCGGGGATGACATCGACC
TGATCATCCGCTGTGAACATGACGGAGTGATGACTGGAGCGAATGGAGAGGTGTCCTTCATCAACGTCAA
GACCCTGAACGAGTGGGACTCCAGGTATTGTAATGGAGTGGATTGGCGCCAGAAGTTGGACTCTCAGCGG
GGAGCCGTTCTGGCCACCGAGCTGAAGAACAACAGCTACAAACTGGCCCGCTGGACCTGTTGTGCCATGC
TGGCCGGGTCGGAGTATCTGAAACTGGGGTACGTGTCTCGGTACCACGTGAAGGATTCTTCTCGTCACGT
CATCCTGGGAACCCAGCAGTTCAAACCCAACGAGTTTGCCAGCCAGATCAACCTCAGCATGGAGAACGCC
TGGGGGATCCTCCGCTGCGTCATCGACATCTGCCGCAAGCTGGATGAGGGCAAGTACCTGATCCTGAAGG
ACCCCAACAAGCAAGTGATTCGAGTGTACAGCCTGCCTGAAGGTACCTTCAGCTCTGATGAGGAGGAGGA
GGAAGAGGAGGATGAAGAGGATGAGGAGGAGGAAGATGAAGAGAAC
